>Addgene plasmid #173318 | RVD-hC8 | addgene full sequence | sequence record 355286 | Addgene NGS Result
GTTGAGCACCGCCGCCGCAAGGAATGGTGCATGTAAGGAGATGGCGCCCAACAGTCCCCCGGCCACGGGG
CCTGCCACCATACCCACGCCGAAACAAGCGCTCATGAGCCCGAAGTGGCGAGCCCGATCTTCCCCATCGG
TGATGTCGGCGATATAGGCGCCAGCAACCGCACCTGTGGCGCCGGTGATGCCGGCCACGATGCGTCCGGC
GTAGAGAATCCACAGGACGGGTGTGGTCGCCATGATCGCGTAGTCGATAGTGGCTCCAAGTAGCGAAGCG
AGCAGGACTGGGCGGCGGCCAAAGCGGTCGGACAGTGCTCCGAGAACGGGTGCGCATAGAAATTGCATCA
ACGCATATAGCGCTAGCAGCACGCCATAGTGACTGGCGATGCTGTCGGAATGGACGATATCCCGCAAGAG
GCCCGGCAGTACCGGCATAACCAAGCCTATGCCTACAGCATCCAGGGTGACGGTGCCGAGGATGACGATG
AGCGCATTGTTAGATTTCATACACGGTGCCTGACTGCGTTAGCAATTTAACTGTGATAAACTACCGCATT
AAAGCTAATCGATGATAAGCTGTCAAACATGAGAATTAATTCATGTTCTTTCCTGCGTTATCCCCTGATT
CTGTGGATAACGCAGGAAAGAACATGTGAGCAAAAGGCCAGCAAAAGGCCAGGAACCGTAAAAAGGCCGC
GTTGCTGGCGTTTTTCCATAGGCTCCGCCCCCCTGACGAGCATCACAAAAATCGACGCTCAAGTCAGAGG
TGGCGAAACCCGACAGGACTATAAAGATACCAGGCGTTTCCCCCTGGAAGCTCCCTCGTGCGCTCTCCTG
TTCCGACCCTGCCGCTTACCGGATACCTGTCCGCCTTTCTCCCTTCGGGAAGCGTGGCGCTTTCTCATAG
CTCACGCTGTAGGTATCTCAGTTCGGTGTAGGTCGTTCGCTCCAAGCTGGGCTGTGTGCACGAACCCCCC
GTTCAGCCCGACCGCTGCGCCTTATCCGGTAACTATCGTCTTGAGTCCAACCCGGTAAGACACGACTTAT
CGCCACTGGCAGCAGCCACTGGTAACAGGATTAGCAGAGCGAGGTATGTAGGCGGTGCTACAGAGTTCTT
GAAGTGGTGGCCTAACTACGGCTACACTAGAAGAACAGTATTTGGTATCTGCGCTCTGCTGAAGCCAGTT
ACCTTCGGAAAAAGAGTTGGTAGCTCTTGATCCGGCAAACAAACCACCGCTGGTAGCGGTGGTTTTTTTG
TTTGCAAGCAGCAGATTACGCGCAGAAAAAAAGGATCTCAAGAAGATCCTTTGATCTTTTCTACGGGGTC
TGACGCTCAGTGGAACGACGCGTAACTCACGTTAAGGGATTTTGGTCATGGGTGGCTCGACCAGATATGG
TCTCACGCGGCCAACGCCGGATCAGGGCGAGATAACTGGGCAACAATGCTCTCCAGCGCCGGCCTGCCGC
CGTCATGACTTCGAGACCAGCTTTGGTCTAGAGGAGGCATGATGATATATTTTTATCTTGTGCAATGTAA
CATCAGAGATTTTGAGACACGGGCCAGAGCTGCCAGGAAACAGCTATGACCATGTAATACGACTCACTAT
AGGGGATATTTTATTTTCTCCCAATCAGGCTTGATCCCCAGTAAGTCAAAAAATAGCTCGACATACTGTT
CTTCCCCGATCAAGGGTTGGTTTGCGCATTCACAGTTCTCCGCAAGAATTGATTGGCTCCAATTCTTGGA
GTGGTGAATCCGTTAGCGAGGTGCCGCCGGCTTCCATTCAGGTCGAGGTGGCCCGGCTCCATGCACCGCG
ACGCAACGCGGGGAGGCAGACAAGGTATAGGGCGGCGCCTACAATCCATGCCAACCCGTTCCATGTGCTC
GCCGAGGCGGCATAAATCGCCGTGACGATCAGCGGTCCAATGATCGAAGTTAGGCTGGTAAGAGCCGCGA
GCGATCCTTGAAGCTGTCCCTGATGGTCGTCATCTACCTGCCTGGACAGCATGGCCTGCAACGCGGGCAT
CCCGATGCCGCCGGAAGCGAGAAGAATCATAATGGGGAAGGCCATCCAGCCTCGCGTCGCGAACGCCAGC
AAGACGTAGCCCAGCGCGTCGGCCGCCATGCCGGCGATAATGGCCTGCTTCTCGCCGAAACGTTTGGTGG
CGGGACCAGTGACGAAGGCTTGAGCGAGGGCGTGCAAGATTCCGAATACCGCAAGCGACAGGCCGATCAT
CGTCGCGCTCCAGCGAAAGCGGTCCTCGCCGAAAATGACCCAGAGCGCTGCCGGCACCTGTCCTACGAGT
TGCATGATAAAGAAGACAGTCATAAGTGCGGCGACGATAGTCATGCCCCGCGCCCACCGGAAGGAGCTGA
CTGGGTTGAAGGCTCTCAAGGGCATGGGTCGGCGCTCTCCCTTATGCGACTCCTGCATTAGGAAGCAGCC
CAGTAGTAGGTTGAGGCC
Features (pLannotate 1.2.2; 6 found; start..end, strand, type, name):
    558..586     -  promoter       tet promoter: E. coli promoter for tetracycline efflux protein gene
    602..641     +  rep_origin     RSF ori (fragment): Plasmids containing the RSF 1030 origin of replication can be propagated in E. coli cells that contain additional plasmids with compatible origins.
    713..1301    -  rep_origin     ori: high-copy-number ColE1/pMB1/pBR322/pUC origin of replication
   1595..1613    +  promoter       T7 promoter: promoter for bacteriophage T7 RNA polymerase
   1616..1690    -  CDS            KanR (fragment): aminoglycoside phosphotransferase; aphA-3; confers resistance to kanamycin
   1788..510     -  CDS            TcR (across the origin): tetracycline efflux protein; tet; confers resistance to tetracycline
