[The description below was written by a language model from this plasmid's Addgene catalogue record and pLannotate feature annotations shown in this document.]
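Description:
RVD-hC8 is a small (about 2.5 kb) bacterial module plasmid from a library of TALE repeat building blocks intended for one-step assembly of custom repeat-variable diresidue (RVD) arrays. Its synthetic insert is recorded as an "HD half RVD at Position 8". HD is the diresidue that conventionally specifies cytosine recognition in TALE DNA-binding domains, and the position label indicates the slot this unit occupies in the ordered array. The "half" designation suggests a truncated repeat unit of the kind that usually ends a TALE array, although the record does not explain this. The fragment was placed into the TA cloning site of a "TetR T vector" backbone. The flanking sites used to release or join it during assembly are not stated, and the feature table does not annotate the insert itself.

The plasmid is propagated in E. coli from a high-copy ColE1/pUC-type origin and is selected with tetracycline. Resistance comes from a tetracycline efflux protein gene (TcR), which spans the sequence numbering origin and is driven by its native tet promoter. The other annotations are a T7 promoter, a short fragment of a kanamycin resistance gene and a very short match to the RSF origin. These appear to be backbone remnants rather than functional elements. No eukaryotic expression elements are present, so the plasmid serves purely as a cloning donor.

Modules like this one are combined with those for the other array positions to build sequence-specific TALE domains. These include the TALE arms of DdCBE cytosine base editors, which the associated work applied to mitochondrial DNA editing for modelling mitochondrial diseases in zebrafish.
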