Addgene plasmid #173318: RVD-hC8
Purpose: One-step assembly of custom RVD arrays to construct DdCBE, TALE, etc.
Depositing lab: Bin Shen. Depositing organization: Nanjing Medical University. Publication: Precision modeling of mitochondrial diseases in zebrafish via DdCBE-mediated mtDNA base editing. Guo J, Zhang X, Chen X, Sun H, Dai Y, Wang J, Qian X, Tan L, Lou X, Shen B. Cell Discov. 2021 Sep 3;7(1):78. doi: 10.1038/s41421-021-00307-9. PubMed 34480028.
Backbone
  Vector backbone: TetR T vector
  Vector type: Unspecified
Growth in bacteria
  Bacterial resistance: Tetracycline, 10 μg/mL
  Growth temperature: 37°C
  Growth strain: DH5alpha
  Copy number: High Copy
Gene/Insert
  Gene/Insert name: HD half RVD at Position8
  Species: Synthetic
  Mutation: no
  Cloning method: Restriction Enzyme; 5′ cloning site Unknown (unknown if destroyed)
Terms and licenses: Academic/Nonprofit Terms; Industry Terms: Not Available to Industry
Depositor comments: RVD is inserted into TA site of TetR T vector
How to cite: RVD-hC8 was a gift from Bin Shen (Addgene plasmid # 173318 ; http://n2t.net/addgene:173318 ; RRID:Addgene_173318)
