>Addgene plasmid #173318 | RVD-hC8 | depositor partial sequence | sequence record 336273 | RVD flanked by two Bsa I sites
GGTCTCGAAGTCATGACGGCGGCAGGCCGGCGCTGGAGAGCATTGTTGCCCAGTTATCTCGCCCTGATCC
GGCGTTGGCCGCGTGAGACC
